Addgene plasmid #113501: pGEX-6P-1 p37deltaSEP
Purpose: Bacterial expression of GST-tagged p37 lacking the SEP domain
Depositing lab: Hemmo Meyer. Depositing organization: Universitaet Duisburg-Essen. Publication: Ubiquitin-Independent Disassembly by a p97 AAA-ATPase Complex Drives PP1 Holoenzyme Formation. Weith M, Seiler J, van den Boom J, Kracht M, Hulsmann J, Primorac I, Del Pino Garcia J, Kaschani F, Kaiser M, Musacchio A, Bollen M, Meyer H. Mol Cell. 2018 Oct 11. pii: S1097-2765(18)30791-3. doi: 10.1016/j.molcel.2018.09.020. PubMed 30344098.
Backbone
  Vector backbone: pGEX-6P-1
  Vector type: Bacterial Expression
Growth in bacteria
  Bacterial resistance: Ampicillin, 100 μg/mL
  Growth temperature: 37°C
  Growth strain: DH5alpha
  Copy number: Low Copy
Gene/Insert
  Gene/Insert name: p37 (alt name: UBXN2B)
  Species: M. musculus (mouse)
  Insert size (bp): 795
  Mutation: delta 140-206
  Entrez Gene: Ubxn2b (a.k.a. 3110003A22Rik, 6430407D20Rik, AI451665, p37)
  Tag / fusion protein: GST-PreScission protease site (N terminal on backbone)
  Cloning method: Restriction Enzyme; 5′ cloning site BamHI (not destroyed); 3′ cloning site BamHI (not destroyed)
Terms and licenses: Academic/Nonprofit Terms; Industry Terms: Not Available to Industry
How to cite: pGEX-6P-1 p37deltaSEP was a gift from Hemmo Meyer (Addgene plasmid # 113501 ; http://n2t.net/addgene:113501 ; RRID:Addgene_113501)
