[The description below was written by a language model from this plasmid's Addgene catalogue record and pLannotate feature annotations shown in this document.]
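Description:
pGEX-6P-1 p37deltaSEP is a bacterial expression plasmid of 5,785 bp built on the pGEX-6P-1 backbone for producing a GST-tagged deletion mutant of mouse p37 (Ubxn2b/UBXN2B) in E. coli. It replicates from a ColE1/pMB1-family origin and is selected with ampicillin through the β-lactamase gene. The catalogue lists it as low copy, although the annotation tool's generic label for the origin calls it high copy. Only short fragments of rop and the pBR322 bom region are annotated.

Expression is driven by the hybrid tac promoter followed by a lac operator, and the plasmid carries its own lacI repressor gene, so transcription is held off until induced with IPTG. The promoter of lacI is annotated as lacIq in the depositor sequence but as plain lacI in the sequencing-derived record. Otherwise the two feature tables agree, differing only by a 100 nt shift in numbering. The open reading frame begins with Schistosoma japonicum glutathione S-transferase. According to the catalogue this is followed by a PreScission protease site, which is not separately annotated and presumably lies in the short gap between GST and the insert. This site allows the tag to be cleaved off after glutathione affinity purification. The roughly 795 bp insert, cloned with BamHI at both ends, encodes p37 with residues 140–206 deleted, which removes the SEP domain. A lac promoter/operator and lacZα remnant downstream of lacI are backbone carry-over.

p37 is an adapter of the AAA-ATPase p97/VCP, and the associated publication concerns p97-driven disassembly during PP1 holoenzyme formation. The construct is therefore suited to making recombinant protein to test what the SEP domain contributes, although the record does not describe specific assays.
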