Features (pLannotate 1.2.2; 17 found; start..end, strand, type, name):
      6..107     -  CDS            yciV (fragment): RNAAM_ECOLI - Also known as trpH From Escherichia coli (strain K12).
    183..211     +  promoter       tac promoter: strong E. coli promoter; hybrid between the trp and lac UV5 promoters
    219..235     +  protein_bind   lac operator: The lac repressor binds to the lac operator to inhibit transcription in E. coli. This inhibition can be relieved by adding lactose or isopropyl-β-D-thiogalactopyranoside (IPTG). lac repressor encoded by lacI
    258..911     +  CDS            GST26_SCHJA: Experimental evidence at protein level: Swiss-Prot protein existence level 1. GST isoenzymes appear to play a central role in the parasite detoxification system. Other functions are also suspected including a role in increasing the solubility of haematin in the parasite gut. From Schistosoma japonicum (Blood fluke).
    951..1742    +  CDS            Ubxn2b (fragment): UBX2B_MOUSE - Experimental evidence at protein level: Swiss-Prot protein existence level 1. Adapter protein required for Golgi and endoplasmic reticulum biogenesis. Involved in Golgi and endoplasmic reticulum maintenance during interphase and in their reassembly at the end of mitosis. The complex formed with VCP has membrane fusion activity; membrane fusion activity requires USO1-GOLGA2 tethering and BET1L. VCPIP1 is also required, but not its deubiquitinating activity. Together with NSFL1C/p47, regulates the centrosomal levels of kinase AURKA/Aurora A during mitotic progression by promoting A
   1802..1841    +  CDS            rop (fragment): Rop protein, which maintains plasmids at low copy number; rop
   1943..1983    +  misc_feature   bom (fragment): basis of mobility region from pBR322
   2088..2192    +  promoter       AmpR promoter: bla
   2193..3053    +  CDS            AmpR: β-lactamase; bla; confers resistance to ampicillin, carbenicillin, and related antibiotics
   3224..3812    +  rep_origin     ori: high-copy-number ColE1/pMB1/pBR322/pUC origin of replication
   3998..4049    -  misc_feature   bom (fragment): basis of mobility region from pBR322
   4056..4133    +  promoter       lacIq promoter: lacI (mutant); In the lacIq allele, a single base change in the promoter boosts expression of the lacI gene about 10-fold.
   4134..5216    +  CDS            lacI: lac repressor; lacI; The lac repressor binds to the lac operator to inhibit transcription in E. coli. This inhibition can be relieved by adding lactose or isopropyl-β-D-thiogalactopyranoside (IPTG).
   5229..5250    +  protein_bind   CAP binding site: CAP binding activates transcription in the presence of cAMP. E. coli catabolite activator protein
   5265..5295    +  promoter       lac promoter: promoter for the E. coli lac operon
   5303..5319    +  protein_bind   lac operator: The lac repressor binds to the lac operator to inhibit transcription in E. coli. This inhibition can be relieved by adding lactose or isopropyl-β-D-thiogalactopyranoside (IPTG). lac repressor encoded by lacI
   5339..5512    +  CDS            lacZα: LacZα fragment of β-galactosidase; lacZ fragment
>Addgene plasmid #113501 | pGEX-6P-1 p37deltaSEP | depositor full sequence | sequence record 214234 | pGEX-6P-1 p37deltaSEP sequence 5785 bps
ACGTTATCGACTGCACGGTGCACCAATGCTTCTGGCGTCAGGCAGCCATCGGAAGCTGTGGTATGGCTGT
GCAGGTCGTAAATCACTGCATAATTCGTGTCGCTCAAGGCGCACTCCCGTTCTGGATAATGTTTTTTGCG
CCGACATCATAACGGTTCTGGCAAATATTCTGAAATGAGCTGTTGACAATTAATCATCGGCTCGTATAAT
GTGTGGAATTGTGAGCGGATAACAATTTCACACAGGAAACAGTATTCATGTCCCCTATACTAGGTTATTG
GAAAATTAAGGGCCTTGTGCAACCCACTCGACTTCTTTTGGAATATCTTGAAGAAAAATATGAAGAGCAT
TTGTATGAGCGCGATGAAGGTGATAAATGGCGAAACAAAAAGTTTGAATTGGGTTTGGAGTTTCCCAATC
TTCCTTATTATATTGATGGTGATGTTAAATTAACACAGTCTATGGCCATCATACGTTATATAGCTGACAA
GCACAACATGTTGGGTGGTTGTCCAAAAGAGCGTGCAGAGATTTCAATGCTTGAAGGAGCGGTTTTGGAT
ATTAGATACGGTGTTTCGAGAATTGCATATAGTAAAGACTTTGAAACTCTCAAAGTTGATTTTCTTAGCA
AGCTACCTGAAATGCTGAAAATGTTCGAAGATCGTTTATGTCATAAAACATATTTAAATGGTGATCATGT
AACCCATCCTGACTTCATGTTGTATGACGCTCTTGATGTTGTTTTATACATGGACCCAATGTGCCTGGAT
GCGTTCCCAAAATTAGTTTGTTTTAAAAAACGTATTGAAGCTATCCCACAAATTGATAAGTACTTGAAAT
CCAGCAAGTATATAGCATGGCCTTTGCAGGGCTGGCAAGCCACGTTTGGTGGTGGCGACCATCCTCCAAA
ATCGGATCTGGAAGTTCTGTTCCAGGGGCCCCTGGGATCCATGGCGGAGGGTGGCCGTGCGGAGCCGGAG
GAGCAGGAGCGTGGGTCCTCCAGGCCACGGCCCCCAAGTGCGCGGGACTTACAGTTGGCCTTGGCAGAAT
TATATGAAGATGAAATGAAATGCAAGTCTTCCAAGCCTGACAGATCCACACCTGCAACCTGTAGGAGCCC
ACGAACACCGCCACATCGGCTTTATTCAGGTGATCACAAATATGATGGATTACATATAGTTCAACCTCCA
ACTGGGAAAATTGTGAATGAACTTTTCAAAGAGGCAAGGGAACATGGAGCTGTCCCTCTAAACGAAGCCA
CAAGATCTTCAAGGGAAGACAAAACTAAGTCATTTACAGGTGGAGGATACAGATTGGGGAATTCCTTCTA
CAAGCGATCAGAGTATATCTATGGGGAAAATCAGCTCAAACCCAGGTTGCGATTCAAGGCTTTTAGTGGA
GAAGGGCAAAAACTTGGAAGCCTTACACCTGAAATCGTCAGTACTCCTTCCTCCCCAGAAGAAGAGGATA
AATCAATACTGAATGCAGCTGTTCTTATTGATGATTCAATGCCCACCACAAAAATTCAGATCAGGTTGGC
AGATGGAAGTCGTCTCGTACAGAGATTCAATAGCACACACCGGATTCTGGATGTACGAGACTTTATAGTA
CGGTCACGTCCTGAATTTGCGACTACTGACTTTATTCTTGTGACTTCATTTCCAAGTAAAGAACTAACAG
ATGAAACCGTGACACTACAAGAAGCGGACATTCTTAACACTGTGATACTCCAACAGCTAAAATAGGGATC
CCCGGAATTCCCGGGTCGACTCGAGCGGCCGCATCGTGACTGACTGACGATCTGCCTCGCGCGTTTCGGT
GATGACGGTGAAAACCTCTGACACATGCAGCTCCCGGAGACGGTCACAGCTTGTCTGTAAGCGGATGCCG
GGAGCAGACAAGCCCGTCAGGGCGCGTCAGCGGGTGTTGGCGGGTGTCGGGGCGCAGCCATGACCCAGTC
ACGTAGCGATAGCGGAGTGTATAATTCTTGAAGACGAAAGGGCCTCGTGATACGCCTATTTTTATAGGTT
AATGTCATGATAATAATGGTTTCTTAGACGTCAGGTGGCACTTTTCGGGGAAATGTGCGCGGAACCCCTA
TTTGTTTATTTTTCTAAATACATTCAAATATGTATCCGCTCATGAGACAATAACCCTGATAAATGCTTCA
ATAATATTGAAAAAGGAAGAGTATGAGTATTCAACATTTCCGTGTCGCCCTTATTCCCTTTTTTGCGGCA
TTTTGCCTTCCTGTTTTTGCTCACCCAGAAACGCTGGTGAAAGTAAAAGATGCTGAAGATCAGTTGGGTG
CACGAGTGGGTTACATCGAACTGGATCTCAACAGCGGTAAGATCCTTGAGAGTTTTCGCCCCGAAGAACG
TTTTCCAATGATGAGCACTTTTAAAGTTCTGCTATGTGGCGCGGTATTATCCCGTGTTGACGCCGGGCAA
GAGCAACTCGGTCGCCGCATACACTATTCTCAGAATGACTTGGTTGAGTACTCACCAGTCACAGAAAAGC
ATCTTACGGATGGCATGACAGTAAGAGAATTATGCAGTGCTGCCATAACCATGAGTGATAACACTGCGGC
CAACTTACTTCTGACAACGATCGGAGGACCGAAGGAGCTAACCGCTTTTTTGCACAACATGGGGGATCAT
GTAACTCGCCTTGATCGTTGGGAACCGGAGCTGAATGAAGCCATACCAAACGACGAGCGTGACACCACGA
TGCCTGCAGCAATGGCAACAACGTTGCGCAAACTATTAACTGGCGAACTACTTACTCTAGCTTCCCGGCA
ACAATTAATAGACTGGATGGAGGCGGATAAAGTTGCAGGACCACTTCTGCGCTCGGCCCTTCCGGCTGGC
TGGTTTATTGCTGATAAATCTGGAGCCGGTGAGCGTGGGTCTCGCGGTATCATTGCAGCACTGGGGCCAG
ATGGTAAGCCCTCCCGTATCGTAGTTATCTACACGACGGGGAGTCAGGCAACTATGGATGAACGAAATAG
ACAGATCGCTGAGATAGGTGCCTCACTGATTAAGCATTGGTAACTGTCAGACCAAGTTTACTCATATATA
CTTTAGATTGATTTAAAACTTCATTTTTAATTTAAAAGGATCTAGGTGAAGATCCTTTTTGATAATCTCA
TGACCAAAATCCCTTAACGTGAGTTTTCGTTCCACTGAGCGTCAGACCCCGTAGAAAAGATCAAAGGATC
TTCTTGAGATCCTTTTTTTCTGCGCGTAATCTGCTGCTTGCAAACAAAAAAACCACCGCTACCAGCGGTG
GTTTGTTTGCCGGATCAAGAGCTACCAACTCTTTTTCCGAAGGTAACTGGCTTCAGCAGAGCGCAGATAC
CAAATACTGTCCTTCTAGTGTAGCCGTAGTTAGGCCACCACTTCAAGAACTCTGTAGCACCGCCTACATA
CCTCGCTCTGCTAATCCTGTTACCAGTGGCTGCTGCCAGTGGCGATAAGTCGTGTCTTACCGGGTTGGAC
TCAAGACGATAGTTACCGGATAAGGCGCAGCGGTCGGGCTGAACGGGGGGTTCGTGCACACAGCCCAGCT
TGGAGCGAACGACCTACACCGAACTGAGATACCTACAGCGTGAGCTATGAGAAAGCGCCACGCTTCCCGA
AGGGAGAAAGGCGGACAGGTATCCGGTAAGCGGCAGGGTCGGAACAGGAGAGCGCACGAGGGAGCTTCCA
GGGGGAAACGCCTGGTATCTTTATAGTCCTGTCGGGTTTCGCCACCTCTGACTTGAGCGTCGATTTTTGT
GATGCTCGTCAGGGGGGCGGAGCCTATGGAAAAACGCCAGCAACGCGGCCTTTTTACGGTTCCTGGCCTT
TTGCTGGCCTTTTGCTCACATGTTCTTTCCTGCGTTATCCCCTGATTCTGTGGATAACCGTATTACCGCC
TTTGAGTGAGCTGATACCGCTCGCCGCAGCCGAACGACCGAGCGCAGCGAGTCAGTGAGCGAGGAAGCGG
AAGAGCGCCTGATGCGGTATTTTCTCCTTACGCATCTGTGCGGTATTTCACACCGCATAAATTCCGACAC
CATCGAATGGTGCAAAACCTTTCGCGGTATGGCATGATAGCGCCCGGAAGAGAGTCAATTCAGGGTGGTG
AATGTGAAACCAGTAACGTTATACGATGTCGCAGAGTATGCCGGTGTCTCTTATCAGACCGTTTCCCGCG
TGGTGAACCAGGCCAGCCACGTTTCTGCGAAAACGCGGGAAAAAGTGGAAGCGGCGATGGCGGAGCTGAA
TTACATTCCCAACCGCGTGGCACAACAACTGGCGGGCAAACAGTCGTTGCTGATTGGCGTTGCCACCTCC
AGTCTGGCCCTGCACGCGCCGTCGCAAATTGTCGCGGCGATTAAATCTCGCGCCGATCAACTGGGTGCCA
GCGTGGTGGTGTCGATGGTAGAACGAAGCGGCGTCGAAGCCTGTAAAGCGGCGGTGCACAATCTTCTCGC
GCAACGCGTCAGTGGGCTGATCATTAACTATCCGCTGGATGACCAGGATGCCATTGCTGTGGAAGCTGCC
TGCACTAATGTTCCGGCGTTATTTCTTGATGTCTCTGACCAGACACCCATCAACAGTATTATTTTCTCCC
ATGAAGACGGTACGCGACTGGGCGTGGAGCATCTGGTCGCATTGGGTCACCAGCAAATCGCGCTGTTAGC
GGGCCCATTAAGTTCTGTCTCGGCGCGTCTGCGTCTGGCTGGCTGGCATAAATATCTCACTCGCAATCAA
ATTCAGCCGATAGCGGAACGGGAAGGCGACTGGAGTGCCATGTCCGGTTTTCAACAAACCATGCAAATGC
TGAATGAGGGCATCGTTCCCACTGCGATGCTGGTTGCCAACGATCAGATGGCGCTGGGCGCAATGCGCGC
CATTACCGAGTCCGGGCTGCGCGTTGGTGCGGATATCTCGGTAGTGGGATACGACGATACCGAAGACAGC
TCATGTTATATCCCGCCGTCAACCACCATCAAACAGGATTTTCGCCTGCTGGGGCAAACCAGCGTGGACC
GCTTGCTGCAACTCTCTCAGGGCCAGGCGGTGAAGGGCAATCAGCTGTTGCCCGTCTCACTGGTGAAAAG
AAAAACCACCCTGGCGCCCAATACGCAAACCGCCTCTCCCCGCGCGTTGGCCGATTCATTAATGCAGCTG
GCACGACAGGTTTCCCGACTGGAAAGCGGGCAGTGAGCGCAACGCAATTAATGTGAGTTAGCTCACTCAT
TAGGCACCCCAGGCTTTACACTTTATGCTTCCGGCTCGTATGTTGTGTGGAATTGTGAGCGGATAACAAT
TTCACACAGGAAACAGCTATGACCATGATTACGGATTCACTGGCCGTCGTTTTACAACGTCGTGACTGGG
AAAACCCTGGCGTTACCCAACTTAATCGCCTTGCAGCACATCCCCCTTTCGCCAGCTGGCGTAATAGCGA
AGAGGCCCGCACCGATCGCCCTTCCCAACAGTTGCGCAGCCTGAATGGCGAATGGCGCTTTGCCTGGTTT
CCGGCACCAGAAGCGGTGCCGGAAAGCTGGCTGGAGTGCGATCTTCCTGAGGCCGATACTGTCGTCGTCC
CCTCAAACTGGCAGATGCACGGTTACGATGCGCCCATCTACACCAACGTAACCTATCCCATTACGGTCAA
TCCGCCGTTTGTTCCCACGGAGAATCCGACGGGTTGTTACTCGCTCACATTTAATGTTGATGAAAGCTGG
CTACAGGAAGGCCAGACGCGAATTATTTTTGATGGCGTTGGAATT
