Features (pLannotate 1.2.2; 17 found; start..end, strand, type, name):
     83..111     +  promoter       tac promoter: strong E. coli promoter; hybrid between the trp and lac UV5 promoters
    119..135     +  protein_bind   lac operator: The lac repressor binds to the lac operator to inhibit transcription in E. coli. This inhibition can be relieved by adding lactose or isopropyl-β-D-thiogalactopyranoside (IPTG). lac repressor encoded by lacI
    158..811     +  CDS            GST26_SCHJA: Experimental evidence at protein level: Swiss-Prot protein existence level 1. GST isoenzymes appear to play a central role in the parasite detoxification system. Other functions are also suspected including a role in increasing the solubility of haematin in the parasite gut. From Schistosoma japonicum (Blood fluke).
    851..1642    +  CDS            Ubxn2b (fragment): UBX2B_MOUSE - Experimental evidence at protein level: Swiss-Prot protein existence level 1. Adapter protein required for Golgi and endoplasmic reticulum biogenesis. Involved in Golgi and endoplasmic reticulum maintenance during interphase and in their reassembly at the end of mitosis. The complex formed with VCP has membrane fusion activity; membrane fusion activity requires USO1-GOLGA2 tethering and BET1L. VCPIP1 is also required, but not its deubiquitinating activity. Together with NSFL1C/p47, regulates the centrosomal levels of kinase AURKA/Aurora A during mitotic progression by promoting A
   1702..1741    +  CDS            rop (fragment): Rop protein, which maintains plasmids at low copy number; rop
   1843..1883    +  misc_feature   bom (fragment): basis of mobility region from pBR322
   1988..2092    +  promoter       AmpR promoter: bla
   2093..2953    +  CDS            AmpR: β-lactamase; bla; confers resistance to ampicillin, carbenicillin, and related antibiotics
   3124..3712    +  rep_origin     ori: high-copy-number ColE1/pMB1/pBR322/pUC origin of replication
   3898..3949    -  misc_feature   bom (fragment): basis of mobility region from pBR322
   3956..4033    +  promoter       lacI promoter: lacI
   4034..5116    +  CDS            lacI: lac repressor; lacI; The lac repressor binds to the lac operator to inhibit transcription in E. coli. This inhibition can be relieved by adding lactose or isopropyl-β-D-thiogalactopyranoside (IPTG).
   5129..5150    +  protein_bind   CAP binding site: CAP binding activates transcription in the presence of cAMP. E. coli catabolite activator protein
   5165..5195    +  promoter       lac promoter: promoter for the E. coli lac operon
   5203..5219    +  protein_bind   lac operator: The lac repressor binds to the lac operator to inhibit transcription in E. coli. This inhibition can be relieved by adding lactose or isopropyl-β-D-thiogalactopyranoside (IPTG). lac repressor encoded by lacI
   5239..5412    +  CDS            lacZα: LacZα fragment of β-galactosidase; lacZ fragment
   5676..7       -  CDS            yciV (fragment) (across the origin): RNAAM_ECOLI - Also known as trpH From Escherichia coli (strain K12).
>Addgene plasmid #113501 | pGEX-6P-1 p37deltaSEP | addgene full sequence | sequence record 218620 | Addgene NGS Result
CGCTCAAGGCGCACTCCCGTTCTGGATAATGTTTTTTGCGCCGACATCATAACGGTTCTGGCAAATATTC
TGAAATGAGCTGTTGACAATTAATCATCGGCTCGTATAATGTGTGGAATTGTGAGCGGATAACAATTTCA
CACAGGAAACAGTATTCATGTCCCCTATACTAGGTTATTGGAAAATTAAGGGCCTTGTGCAACCCACTCG
ACTTCTTTTGGAATATCTTGAAGAAAAATATGAAGAGCATTTGTATGAGCGCGATGAAGGTGATAAATGG
CGAAACAAAAAGTTTGAATTGGGTTTGGAGTTTCCCAATCTTCCTTATTATATTGATGGTGATGTTAAAT
TAACACAGTCTATGGCCATCATACGTTATATAGCTGACAAGCACAACATGTTGGGTGGTTGTCCAAAAGA
GCGTGCAGAGATTTCAATGCTTGAAGGAGCGGTTTTGGATATTAGATACGGTGTTTCGAGAATTGCATAT
AGTAAAGACTTTGAAACTCTCAAAGTTGATTTTCTTAGCAAGCTACCTGAAATGCTGAAAATGTTCGAAG
ATCGTTTATGTCATAAAACATATTTAAATGGTGATCATGTAACCCATCCTGACTTCATGTTGTATGACGC
TCTTGATGTTGTTTTATACATGGACCCAATGTGCCTGGATGCGTTCCCAAAATTAGTTTGTTTTAAAAAA
CGTATTGAAGCTATCCCACAAATTGATAAGTACTTGAAATCCAGCAAGTATATAGCATGGCCTTTGCAGG
GCTGGCAAGCCACGTTTGGTGGTGGCGACCATCCTCCAAAATCGGATCTGGAAGTTCTGTTCCAGGGGCC
CCTGGGATCCATGGCGGAGGGTGGCCGTGCGGAGCCGGAGGAGCAGGAGCGTGGGTCCTCCAGGCCACGG
CCCCCAAGTGCGCGGGACTTACAGTTGGCCTTGGCAGAATTATATGAAGATGAAATGAAATGCAAGTCTT
CCAAGCCTGACAGATCCACACCTGCAACCTGTAGGAGCCCACGAACACCGCCACATCGGCTTTATTCAGG
TGATCACAAATATGATGGATTACATATAGTTCAACCTCCAACTGGGAAAATTGTGAATGAACTTTTCAAA
GAGGCAAGGGAACATGGAGCTGTCCCTCTAAACGAAGCCACAAGATCTTCAAGGGAAGACAAAACTAAGT
CATTTACAGGTGGAGGATACAGATTGGGGAATTCCTTCTACAAGCGATCAGAGTATATCTATGGGGAAAA
TCAGCTCAAACCCAGGTTGCGATTCAAGGCTTTTAGTGGAGAAGGGCAAAAACTTGGAAGCCTTACACCT
GAAATCGTCAGTACTCCTTCCTCCCCAGAAGAAGAGGATAAATCAATACTGAATGCAGCTGTTCTTATTG
ATGATTCAATGCCCACCACAAAAATTCAGATCAGGTTGGCAGATGGAAGTCGTCTCGTACAGAGATTCAA
TAGCACACACCGGATTCTGGATGTACGAGACTTTATAGTACGGTCACGTCCTGAATTTGCGACTACTGAC
TTTATTCTTGTGACTTCATTTCCAAGTAAAGAACTAACAGATGAAACCGTGACACTACAAGAAGCGGACA
TTCTTAACACTGTGATACTCCAACAGCTAAAATAGGGATCCCCGGAATTCCCGGGTCGACTCGAGCGGCC
GCATCGTGACTGACTGACGATCTGCCTCGCGCGTTTCGGTGATGACGGTGAAAACCTCTGACACATGCAG
CTCCCGGAGACGGTCACAGCTTGTCTGTAAGCGGATGCCGGGAGCAGACAAGCCCGTCAGGGCGCGTCAG
CGGGTGTTGGCGGGTGTCGGGGCGCAGCCATGACCCAGTCACGTAGCGATAGCGGAGTGTATAATTCTTG
AAGACGAAAGGGCCTCGTGATACGCCTATTTTTATAGGTTAATGTCATGATAATAATGGTTTCTTAGACG
TCAGGTGGCACTTTTCGGGGAAATGTGCGCGGAACCCCTATTTGTTTATTTTTCTAAATACATTCAAATA
TGTATCCGCTCATGAGACAATAACCCTGATAAATGCTTCAATAATATTGAAAAAGGAAGAGTATGAGTAT
TCAACATTTCCGTGTCGCCCTTATTCCCTTTTTTGCGGCATTTTGCCTTCCTGTTTTTGCTCACCCAGAA
ACGCTGGTGAAAGTAAAAGATGCTGAAGATCAGTTGGGTGCACGAGTGGGTTACATCGAACTGGATCTCA
ACAGCGGTAAGATCCTTGAGAGTTTTCGCCCCGAAGAACGTTTTCCAATGATGAGCACTTTTAAAGTTCT
GCTATGTGGCGCGGTATTATCCCGTGTTGACGCCGGGCAAGAGCAACTCGGTCGCCGCATACACTATTCT
CAGAATGACTTGGTTGAGTACTCACCAGTCACAGAAAAGCATCTTACGGATGGCATGACAGTAAGAGAAT
TATGCAGTGCTGCCATAACCATGAGTGATAACACTGCGGCCAACTTACTTCTGACAACGATCGGAGGACC
GAAGGAGCTAACCGCTTTTTTGCACAACATGGGGGATCATGTAACTCGCCTTGATCGTTGGGAACCGGAG
CTGAATGAAGCCATACCAAACGACGAGCGTGACACCACGATGCCTGCAGCAATGGCAACAACGTTGCGCA
AACTATTAACTGGCGAACTACTTACTCTAGCTTCCCGGCAACAATTAATAGACTGGATGGAGGCGGATAA
AGTTGCAGGACCACTTCTGCGCTCGGCCCTTCCGGCTGGCTGGTTTATTGCTGATAAATCTGGAGCCGGT
GAGCGTGGGTCTCGCGGTATCATTGCAGCACTGGGGCCAGATGGTAAGCCCTCCCGTATCGTAGTTATCT
ACACGACGGGGAGTCAGGCAACTATGGATGAACGAAATAGACAGATCGCTGAGATAGGTGCCTCACTGAT
TAAGCATTGGTAACTGTCAGACCAAGTTTACTCATATATACTTTAGATTGATTTAAAACTTCATTTTTAA
TTTAAAAGGATCTAGGTGAAGATCCTTTTTGATAATCTCATGACCAAAATCCCTTAACGTGAGTTTTCGT
TCCACTGAGCGTCAGACCCCGTAGAAAAGATCAAAGGATCTTCTTGAGATCCTTTTTTTCTGCGCGTAAT
CTGCTGCTTGCAAACAAAAAAACCACCGCTACCAGCGGTGGTTTGTTTGCCGGATCAAGAGCTACCAACT
CTTTTTCCGAAGGTAACTGGCTTCAGCAGAGCGCAGATACCAAATACTGTCCTTCTAGTGTAGCCGTAGT
TAGGCCACCACTTCAAGAACTCTGTAGCACCGCCTACATACCTCGCTCTGCTAATCCTGTTACCAGTGGC
TGCTGCCAGTGGCGATAAGTCGTGTCTTACCGGGTTGGACTCAAGACGATAGTTACCGGATAAGGCGCAG
CGGTCGGGCTGAACGGGGGGTTCGTGCACACAGCCCAGCTTGGAGCGAACGACCTACACCGAACTGAGAT
ACCTACAGCGTGAGCTATGAGAAAGCGCCACGCTTCCCGAAGGGAGAAAGGCGGACAGGTATCCGGTAAG
CGGCAGGGTCGGAACAGGAGAGCGCACGAGGGAGCTTCCAGGGGGAAACGCCTGGTATCTTTATAGTCCT
GTCGGGTTTCGCCACCTCTGACTTGAGCGTCGATTTTTGTGATGCTCGTCAGGGGGGCGGAGCCTATGGA
AAAACGCCAGCAACGCGGCCTTTTTACGGTTCCTGGCCTTTTGCTGGCCTTTTGCTCACATGTTCTTTCC
TGCGTTATCCCCTGATTCTGTGGATAACCGTATTACCGCCTTTGAGTGAGCTGATACCGCTCGCCGCAGC
CGAACGACCGAGCGCAGCGAGTCAGTGAGCGAGGAAGCGGAAGAGCGCCTGATGCGGTATTTTCTCCTTA
CGCATCTGTGCGGTATTTCACACCGCATAAATTCCGACACCATCGAATGGCGCAAAACCTTTCGCGGTAT
GGCATGATAGCGCCCGGAAGAGAGTCAATTCAGGGTGGTGAATGTGAAACCAGTAACGTTATACGATGTC
GCAGAGTATGCCGGTGTCTCTTATCAGACCGTTTCCCGCGTGGTGAACCAGGCCAGCCACGTTTCTGCGA
AAACGCGGGAAAAAGTGGAAGCGGCGATGGCGGAGCTGAATTACATTCCCAACCGCGTGGCACAACAACT
GGCGGGCAAACAGTCGTTGCTGATTGGCGTTGCCACCTCCAGTCTGGCCCTGCACGCGCCGTCGCAAATT
GTCGCGGCGATTAAATCTCGCGCCGATCAACTGGGTGCCAGCGTGGTGGTGTCGATGGTAGAACGAAGCG
GCGTCGAAGCCTGTAAAGCGGCGGTGCACAATCTTCTCGCGCAACGCGTCAGTGGGCTGATCATTAACTA
TCCGCTGGATGACCAGGATGCCATTGCTGTGGAAGCTGCCTGCACTAATGTTCCGGCGTTATTTCTTGAT
GTCTCTGACCAGACACCCATCAACAGTATTATTTTCTCCCATGAAGACGGTACGCGACTGGGCGTGGAGC
ATCTGGTCGCATTGGGTCACCAGCAAATCGCGCTGTTAGCGGGCCCATTAAGTTCTGTCTCGGCGCGTCT
GCGTCTGGCTGGCTGGCATAAATATCTCACTCGCAATCAAATTCAGCCGATAGCGGAACGGGAAGGCGAC
TGGAGTGCCATGTCCGGTTTTCAACAAACCATGCAAATGCTGAATGAGGGCATCGTTCCCACTGCGATGC
TGGTTGCCAACGATCAGATGGCGCTGGGCGCAATGCGCGCCATTACCGAGTCCGGGCTGCGCGTTGGTGC
GGATATCTCGGTAGTGGGATACGACGATACCGAAGACAGCTCATGTTATATCCCGCCGTTAACCACCATC
AAACAGGATTTTCGCCTGCTGGGGCAAACCAGCGTGGACCGCTTGCTGCAACTCTCTCAGGGCCAGGCGG
TGAAGGGCAATCAGCTGTTGCCCGTCTCACTGGTGAAAAGAAAAACCACGCTAGCGCCCAATACGCAAAC
CGCCTCTCCCCGCGCGTTGGCCGATTCATTAATGCAGCTGGCACGACAGGTTTCCCGACTGGAAAGCGGG
CAGTGAGCGCAACGCAATTAATGTAAGTTAGCTCACTCATTAGGCACCCCAGGCTTTACACTTTATGCTT
CCGGCTCGTATGTTGTGTGGAATTGTGAGCGGATAACAATTTCACACAGGAAACAGCTATGACCATGATT
ACGGATTCACTGGCCGTCGTTTTACAACGTCGTGACTGGGAAAACCCTGGCGTTACCCAACTTAATCGCC
TTGCAGCACATCCCCCTTTCGCCAGCTGGCGTAATAGCGAAGAGGCCCGCACCGATCGCCCTTCCCAACA
GTTGCGCAGCCTGAATGGCGAATGGCGCTTTGCCTGGTTTCCGGCACCAGAAGCGGTGCCGGAAAGCTGG
CTGGAGTGCGATCTTCCTGAGGCCGATACTGTCGTCGTCCCCTCAAACTGGCAGATGCACGGTTACGATG
CGCCCATCTACACCAACGTGACCTATCCCATTACGGTCAATCCGCCGTTTGTTCCCACGGAGAATCCGAC
GGGTTGTTACTCGCTCACATTTAATGTTGATGAAAGCTGGCTACAGGAAGGCCAGACGCGAATTATTTTT
GATGGCGTTGGAATTAGCTTATCGACTGCACGGTGCACCAATGCTTCTGGCGTCAGGCAGCCATCGGAAG
CTGTGGTATGGCTGTGCAGGTCGTAAATCACTGCATAATTCGTGT
